>Addgene plasmid #19849 | pRevTRE MKL1-N100 S449A/T450A/S454A | addgene partial sequence | sequence record 25615 | hMKL1-R 5'-tgtctttctcctgcagcatc-3'
TTNGCCTCNNCTCGCCGCCCCCCAGGGCTCAGGCAACAGGACCCGGCCCGGGGGCCCTCCTCCTTCACGA
GGATCTGCAGTGGCGAGGCCTGCAGGGTCAGCTGCGTCAGAGGTGATGTCACCATCTCACCAAAGGTGTC
CCCGGGGGTGGAGTTTTCATCGCCCGTGCTGAGCAGTGAGCGCTCCGAGGGGGTGGGAGCCACGGGGGGC
GCGGCGCCCGTGCTGCCAAACTTCACCACCCCACTGCTGGCCACCGTGGCCACCACCACCTCAGCTGGAG
CCAGGCCTGCTGCCACCAGGGCTGGCCCCGTGCTCAGCCGGGCCGCTGGGAAGGCTACCACCACCTCGCC
AGCCTTGTGCAGGATAGAGGTGGCGGCAGGGGCCTTGGGGGCTCCTGGCACAGGGCTGATTTGGTCTTGA
TAGGCTCGAAGGCGCTCAATCAGCTCAGTTTTGGTGCCCGAGACAGGCAGTGATCGCAACTTCAGCTCCT
GCTTCAGCTCTGCCACCTTCATGTCGTCCAGGTTGGCCGGCAGGGCTCCCGGCTTGCCAGTCAGTGAGGT
GATGTTCTGACNTGCCAGCCCACAGGGCCCAGGGGCGCCCNAGCTGGAGCTGCTATTGGTATGANNAGNC
AATTTACTTCGGGGGGTCCCGNTGCTTTCAANANCTCGCCTGCTGACTTTGGCGGGCAGGCAGGATGCCT
GGTAGTGTGGTGCTGCTGCTGNTGCTGGTTNAGANTGCANCTGGAGAAGACTGCTGTGCTGCAGATCTGC
TAGAGATCATGGGGTGCCCCTGTCTGTTTGTCGGGGGANATGTGTATGACTCTACTTGTTANTCTGCTCT
GTGNGNGATTCNTGAAATGGTGTTCTAAATGGGGATGAAG
