>Addgene plasmid #19849 | pRevTRE MKL1-N100 S449A/T450A/S454A | addgene partial sequence | sequence record 25616 | hMKL-internal 5'-GCGGAATTCTATCAAGACCAA-3'
NNNNNGNACGNGAGCCCCNNGGCCCCTGCCGCCACCTCTATCCTGCACAAGGCTGGCGAGGTGGTGGTAG
CCTTCCCAGCGGCCCGGCTGAGCACGGGGCCAGCCCTGGTGGCAGCAGGCCTGGCTCCAGCTGAGGTGGT
GGTGGCCACGGTGGCCAGCAGTGGGGTGGTGAAGTTTGGCAGCACGGGCGCCGCGCCCCCCGTGGCTCCC
ACCCCCTCGGAGCGCTCACTGCTCAGCACGGGCGATGAAAACTCCACCCCCGGGGACACCTTTGGTGAGA
TGGTGACATCACCTCTGACGCAGCTGACCCTGCAGGCCTCGCCACTGCAGATCCTCGTGAAGGAGGAGGG
CCCCCGGGCCGGGTCCTGTTGCCTGAGCCCTGGGGGGCGGGCGGAGCTAGAGGGGCGCGACAAGGACCAG
ATGCTGCAGGAGAAAGACAAGCAGATCGAGGCGCTGACGCGCATGCTCCGGCAGAAGCAGCAGCTGGTGG
AGCGGCTCAAGCTGCAGCTGGAGCAGGAGAAGCGAGCCCAGCAGCCCGCCCCCGCCCCCGCCTCCCTCGG
CACCCCCGTGAAGAAGGATATCATCTTCTCCTGCTGCAANATGATGCAACAGCCCCTGCTCCCCATTCTC
TCCTTTCCACTTCACCTAGGACNNCNATGTCCACGACCACATAGATCCCTTAGTANNATNNTGGGCCCCC
CNANCCCGGGGGCAAAAACCCCGAGATCGTTACTTGTCTGGGGTNNTGGGGTGGGCTGCCNNNTCCCANA
ACTCCTGGGGATTCATGNNCCCNNNCNCNNAATGTGNNGNNTNCATNNCGNNCT
