>Addgene plasmid #19849 | pRevTRE MKL1-N100 S449A/T450A/S454A | addgene partial sequence | sequence record 25617 | 10849 with CMV-F
GTCAGATCNCCTGGAGACGCCATCCACGCTGTTTTGNNCNNNNNNNAANACACCGGGACCGATCCAGCCT
CCGCGGCCCCGAATTCGAGCTCGGTACCCGGGGATCCGTGAACCGTCAGAATTAACCATGGACTACAAAG
ACCATGACGGTGATTATAAAGATCATGACATCGATTACAAGGATGACGATGACAAGCTTGCGGCCGCGAA
TTCGGTGGGCCAGGTGAACTATCCCAAAGTANCAGACAGCTCTTCCTTCGATGAGGACAGCAGCGATGCC
TTATCCCCCGAGCAGCCTGCCAGCCATGAGTCCCAGGGTTCTGTGCCGTCNCCCCTGGAGGCCCGAGTCA
GCGAACCACTGCTCAGTGCCACCTCTGCATCCCCCACCCAGGTTGTGTCTCAACTTCCGATGGGCCGGGA
TTCCAGAGAAATGCTTTTCCTGGCAGAGCAGCCTCCTCTGNNNNNCCCACCTCTGCTGCCTCCCAGCCTC
ANCAATGGAACCACTATCCCCACTGCCAAGTCCACCCCCNCACTCATTAAGCAAAGCCAACCNNNNTCTG
CCANTGAGAAGTCACAGCGCANCNNNAANGCCANGGAGCTGAAANNNNNAGGTGAANAATCTCAAGTACC
ACCNNTNNNTCCNCCCCGGANCAGANNCNNGACAGGGGGGNNNCCCCCNATGNANTCATCCNNACNCCAN
NNNCCTGCANNANCNGCAGCTTCNNN
