[The description below was written by a language model from this plasmid's Addgene catalogue record.]
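Description:
pRevTRE MKL1-N100 S449A/T450A/S454A is a retroviral expression plasmid built on the Clontech pRevTRE backbone (about 6.5 kb without insert), a vector designed for tetracycline-regulated gene expression after retroviral delivery into mammalian cells. In this vector family the gene of interest sits downstream of a tetracycline response element, so expression depends on a Tet transactivator supplied separately in the target cells and can be controlled with tetracycline or doxycycline. No feature table accompanies the record, so the exact promoter and LTR arrangement is not documented here. The plasmid is propagated in E. coli under ampicillin selection and is listed as low copy, while transduced mammalian cells are selected with hygromycin.

The roughly 2.8 kb insert, cloned between BamHI and SalI sites that both remain intact, encodes a mutant form of human MKL1 (also known as MRTF-A, MAL or BSAC), a coactivator of serum response factor. The protein lacks amino acids 1–100 and carries alanine substitutions at Ser449, Thr450 and Ser454, which prevent phosphorylation at those residues. An N-terminal 3xFLAG tag is provided by the backbone. According to the depositor, it derives from a commercial 3xFLAG CMV vector, contains variant FLAG repeats, and is well recognised by the anti-FLAG M2 monoclonal antibody.

The associated publication reports that serum-induced, ERK1/2-pathway phosphorylation of MKL1 inhibits its nuclear localization. This construct therefore fits inducible, stable expression of a phosphorylation-site mutant in the N-terminally truncated background, for comparing its localization and activity with other MKL1 forms.
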