Addgene plasmid #19849: pRevTRE MKL1-N100 S449A/T450A/S454A
Depositing lab: Ron Prywes. Depositing organization: Columbia University. Publication: Serum-induced phosphorylation of the serum response factor coactivator MKL1 by the extracellular signal-regulated kinase 1/2 pathway inhibits its nuclear localization. Muehlich S, Wang R, Lee SM, Lewis TC, Dai C, Prywes R. Mol Cell Biol. 2008 Oct;28(20):6302-13. doi: 10.1128/MCB.00427-08. Epub 2008 Aug 11. PubMed 18694962.
Backbone
  Vector backbone: pRev TRE
  Backbone manufacturer: Clontech
  Backbone size w/o insert (bp): 6500
  Vector type: Retroviral
  Selectable markers: Hygromycin
Growth in bacteria
  Bacterial resistance: Ampicillin, 100 μg/mL
  Growth temperature: 37°C
  Growth strain: DH5alpha
  Copy number: Low Copy
Gene/Insert
  Gene/Insert name: MKL1-N100 S449A/T450A/S454A (alt name: MAL, BSAC, MRTF-A)
  Species: H. sapiens (human)
  Insert size (bp): 2800
  Mutation: deleted amino acids 1-100 and changed Serine 449, Threonine 450 and Serine 454 to Alanines.
  Entrez Gene: MRTFA (a.k.a. BSAC, MAL, MKL, MKL1, MRTF-A)
  Tag / fusion protein: 3xFLAG (N terminal on backbone)
  Cloning method: Restriction Enzyme; 5′ cloning site BamHI (not destroyed); 3′ cloning site Sal I (not destroyed)
  Sequencing primers: 5′ NA
Terms and licenses: Academic/Nonprofit Terms; Industry Terms: Not Available to Industry
Depositor comments: The 3xFlag in the vector is from Sigma, p3xFlag-CMV-7.1 has variant flag sequences (DYKDHD) and is recognized well by their anti-flag monoclonal M2.
How to cite: pRevTRE MKL1-N100 S449A/T450A/S454A was a gift from Ron Prywes (Addgene plasmid # 19849 ; http://n2t.net/addgene:19849 ; RRID:Addgene_19849)
